>Addgene plasmid #213170 | SAM-DNMT3A-inactive+sgAAVS1_145 | addgene full sequence | sequence record 425305 | Addgene NGS Result
TTAATGTAGTCTTATGCAATACTCTTGTAGTCTTGCAACATGGTAACGATGAGTTAGCAACATGCCTTAC
AAGGAGAGAAAAAGCACCGTGCATGCCGATTGGTGGAAGTAAGGTGGTACGATCGTGCCTTATTAGGAAG
GCAACAGACGGGTCTGACATGGATTGGACGAACCACTGAATTGCCGCATTGCAGAGATATTGTATTTAAG
TGCCTAGCTCGATACATAAACGGGTCTCTCTGGTTAGACCAGATCTGAGCCTGGGAGCTCTCTGGCTAAC
TAGGGAACCCACTGCTTAAGCCTCAATAAAGCTTGCCTTGAGTGCTTCAAGTAGTGTGTGCCCGTCTGTT
GTGTGACTCTGGTAACTAGAGATCCCTCAGACCCTTTTAGTCAGTGTGGAAAATCTCTAGCAGTGGCGCC
CGAACAGGGACTTGAAAGCGAAAGGGAAACCAGAGGAGCTCTCTCGACGCAGGACTCGGCTTGCTGAAGC
GCGCACGGCAAGAGGCGAGGGGCGGCGACTGGTGAGTACGCCAAAAATTTTGACTAGCGGAGGCTAGAAG
GAGAGAGATGGGTGCGAGAGCGTCAGTATTAAGCGGGGGAGAATTAGATCGCGATGGGAAAAAATTCGGT
TAAGGCCAGGGGGAAAGAAAAAATATAAATTAAAACATATAGTATGGGCAAGCAGGGAGCTAGAACGATT
CGCAGTTAATCCTGGCCTGTTAGAAACATCAGAAGGCTGTAGACAAATACTGGGACAGCTACAACCATCC
CTTCAGACAGGATCAGAAGAACTTAGATCATTATATAATACAGTAGCAACCCTCTATTGTGTGCATCAAA
GGATAGAGATAAAAGACACCAAGGAAGCTTTAGACAAGATAGAGGAAGAGCAAAACAAAAGTAAGACCAC
CGCACAGCAAGCGGCCGCTGATCTTCAGACCTGGAGGAGGAGATATGAGGGACAATTGGAGAAGTGAATT
ATATAAATATAAAGTAGTAAAAATTGAACCATTAGGAGTAGCACCCACCAAGGCAAAGAGAAGAGTGGTG
CAGAGAGAAAAAAGAGCAGTGGGAATAGGAGCTTTGTTCCTTGGGTTCTTGGGAGCAGCAGGAAGCACTA
TGGGCGCAGCGTCAATGACGCTGACGGTACAGGCCAGACAATTATTGTCTGGTATAGTGCAGCAGCAGAA
CAATTTGCTGAGGGCTATTGAGGCGCAACAGCATCTGTTGCAACTCACAGTCTGGGGCATCAAGCAGCTC
CAGGCAAGAATCCTGGCTGTGGAAAGATACCTAAAGGATCAACAGCTCCTGGGGATTTGGGGTTGCTCTG
GAAAACTCATTTGCACCACTGCTGTGCCTTGGAATGCTAGTTGGAGTAATAAATCTCTGGAACAGATTTG
GAATCACACGACCTGGATGGAGTGGGACAGAGAAATTAACAATTACACAAGCTTAATACACTCCTTAATT
GAAGAATCGCAAAACCAGCAAGAAAAGAATGAACAAGAATTATTGGAATTAGATAAATGGGCAAGTTTGT
GGAATTGGTTTAACATAACAAATTGGCTGTGGTATATAAAATTATTCATAATGATAGTAGGAGGCTTGGT
AGGTTTAAGAATAGTTTTTGCTGTACTTTCTATAGTGAATAGAGTTAGGCAGGGATATTCACCATTATCG
TTTCAGACCCACCTCCCAACCCCGAGGGGACCCAGAGAGGGCCTATTTCCCATGATTCCTTCATATTTGC
ATATACGATACAAGGCTGTTAGAGAGATAATTAGAATTAATTTGACTGTAAACACAAAGATATTAGTACA
AAATACGTGACGTAGAAAGTAATAATTTCTTGGGTAGTTTGCAGTTTTAAAATTATGTTTTAAAATGGAC
TATCATATGCTTACCGTAACTTGAAAGTATTTCGATTTCTTGGCTTTATATATCTTGTGGAAAGGACGAA
ACACCGGGGACTCTTTAAGGAAAGAGTTTAAGAGCTATGCTGCGAATACGAGGGAGCAGACGATATGGCG
TCGCTCCTCTCCACGAGAGCATATGGGCTCCGTGGTCTCGTACACCATCAGGGTACGTATCAGACACCAT
CAGGGTCTGCTCGTATTCGCAGCATAGCAAGTTTAAATAAGGCTAGTCCGTTATCAACTTGAAAAAGTGG
CACCGAGTCGGTGCTTTTTTTGAATTCTAGATCTTGAGACAAATGGCAGTATTCATCCACAATTTTAAAA
GAAAAGGGGGGATTGGGGGGTACAGTGCAGGGGAAAGAATAGTAGACATAATAGCAACAGACATACAAAC
TAAAGAATTACAAAAACAAATTACAAAAATTCAAAATTTTCGGGTTTATTACAGGGACAGCAGAGATCCA
CTTTGGCGCCGGCTCGAGGGGGCCCGGGTTGCGCCTTTTCCAAGGCAGCCCTGGGTTTGCGCAGGGACGC
GGCTGCTCTGGGCGTGGTTCCGGGAAACGCAGCGGCGCCGACCCTGGGTCTCGCACATTCTTCACGTCCG
TTCGCAGCGTCACCCGGATCTTCGCCGCTACCCTTGTGGGCCCCCCGGCGACGCTTCCTGCTCCGCCCCT
AAGTCGGGAAGGTTCCTTGCGGTTCGCGGCGTGCCGGACGTGACAAACGGAAGCCGCACGTCTTACTAGT
ACCCTCGCAGACGGACAGCGCCAGGGAGCAATGGCAGCGCGCCGACCGCGATGGGCTGTGGCCAATAGCG
GCTGCTCAGCAGGGCGCGCCGAGAGCAGCGGCCGGGAAGGGGCGGTGCGGGAGGCGGGGTGTGGGGCGGT
AGTGTGGGCCCTGTTCCTGCCCGCGCGGTGTTCCGCATTCTGCAAGCCTCCGGAGCGCACGTCGGCAGTC
GGCTCCCTCGTTGACCGAATCACCGACCTCTCTCCCCAGGGGGATCCAACTTAAGCTTGCCACCATGTCG
CGGAGGCGGCACAGCTACGAGAACGATGGTGGACAACCTCACAAAAGGAGGAAGACGTCTATGCTAGCCT
CCAAAACCATCGTTCTTTCGGTCGGCGAGGCTACTCGCACTCTGACTGAGATCCAGTCCACCGCAGACCG
TCAGATCTTCGAAGAGAAGGTCGGGCCTCTGGTGGGTCGGCTGCGCCTCACGGCTTCGCTCCGTCAAAAC
GGAGCCAAGACCGCGTATCGAGTCAACCTAAAACTGGATCAGGCGGACGTCGTTGATTCCGGACTTCCGA
AAGTGCGCTACACTCAGGTATGGTCGCACGACGTGACAATCGTTGCGAATAGCACCGAGGCCTCGCGCAA
ATCGTTGTACGATTTGACCAAGTCCCTCGTCGCGACCTCGCAGGTCGAAGATCTTGTCGTCAACCTTGTG
CCGCTGGGCCGTTCTTCAACTTTCTTGTACAAAGTGGGCGGAGGAGGTGGAAGCGGAGGAGGAGGAAGCG
GAGGAGGAGGTAGCGGACCTAAGAAAAAGAGGAAGGTGGCGGCCGCTAACCACGACCAGGAATTTGACCC
TCCAAAGGTTTACCCACCTGTCCCAGCTGAGAAGAGGAAGCCCATCCGGGTGCTGTCTCTCTTTGATGGA
ATCGCTACAGGGCTCCTGGTGCTGAAGGACTTGGGCATTCAGGTGGACCGCTACATTGCCTCGGAGGTGT
GTGAGGACTCCATCACGGTGGGCATGGTGCGGCACCAGGGGAAGATCATGTACGTCGGGGACGTCCGCAG
CGTCACACAGAAGCATATCCAGGAGTGGGGCCCATTCGATCTGGTGATTGGGGGCAGTCCCTGCAATGAC
CTCTCCATCGTCAACCCTGCTCGCAAGGGCCTCTACGAGGGCACTGGCCGGCTCTTCTTTGAGTTCTACC
GCCTCCTGCATGATGCGCGGCCCAAGGAGGGAGATGATCGCCCCTTCTTCTGGCTCTTTGCCAATGTGGT
GGCCATGGGCGTTAGTGACAAGAGGGACATCTCGCGATTTCTCGAGTCCAACCCTGTGATGATTGATGCC
AAAGAAGTGTCAGCTGCACACAGGGCCCGCTACTTCTGGGGTAACCTTCCCGGTATGAACAGGCCGTTGG
CATCCACTGTGAATGATAAGCTGGAGCTGCAGGAGTGTCTGGAGCATGGCAGGATAGCCAAGTTCAGCAA
AGTGAGGACCATTACTACGAGGTCAAACTCCATAAAGCAGGGCAAAGACCAGCATTTTCCTGTCTTCATG
AATGAGAAAGAGGACATCTTATGGTGCACTGAAATGGAAAGGGTATTTGGTTTCCCAGTCCACTATACTG
ACGTGTCCAACATGAGCCGCTTGGCGAGGCAGAGACTGCTGGGCCGGTCATGGAGCGTGCCAGTCATCCG
CCACCTCTTCGCTCCGCTGAAGGAGTATTTTGCGTGTGTGTGTACAGGCAGTGGAGAGGGCAGAGGAAGT
CTGCTAACATGCGGTGACGTCGAGGAGAATCCTGGCCCAGGTACCACAGATCCACCGGAGCTTACCATGA
CCGAGTACAAGCCCACGGTGCGCCTCGCCACCCGCGACGACGTCCCCAGGGCCGTACGCACCCTCGCCGC
CGCGTTCGCCGACTACCCCGCCACGCGCCACACCGTCGATCCGGACCGCCACATCGAGCGGGTCACCGAG
CTGCAAGAACTCTTCCTCACGCGCGTCGGGCTCGACATCGGCAAGGTGTGGGTCGCGGACGACGGCGCCG
CCGTGGCGGTCTGGACCACGCCGGAGAGCGTCGAAGCGGGGGCGGTGTTCGCCGAGATCGGCCCGCGCAT
GGCCGAGTTGAGCGGTTCCCGGCTGGCCGCGCAGCAACAGATGGAAGGCCTCCTGGCGCCGCACCGGCCC
AAGGAGCCCGCGTGGTTCCTGGCCACCGTCGGCGTTTCGCCCGACCACCAGGGCAAGGGTCTGGGCAGCG
CCGTCGTGCTCCCCGGAGTGGAGGCGGCCGAGCGCGCCGGGGTGCCCGCCTTCCTGGAGACCTCCGCGCC
CCGCAACCTCCCCTTCTACGAGCGGCTCGGCTTCACCGTCACCGCCGACGTCGAGGTGCCCGAAGGACCG
CGCACCTGGTGCATGACCCGCAAGCCCGGTGCCGCTAGCTGAACGCGTTAAGTCGACTTTAAGACCAATG
ACTTACAAGGCAGCTGTAGATCTTAGCCACTTTTTAAAAGAAAAGGGGGGACTGGAAGGGCTAATTCACT
CCCAACGAAGACAAGATCTGCTTTTTGCTTGTACTGGGTCTCTCTGGTTAGACCAGATCTGAGCCTGGGA
GCTCTCTGGCTAACTAGGGAACCCACTGCTTAAGCCTCAATAAAGCTTGCCTTGAGTGCTTCAAGTAGTG
TGTGCCCGTCTGTTGTGTGACTCTGGTAACTAGAGATCCCTCAGACCCTTTTAGTCAGTGTGGAAAATCT
CTAGCAGTACGTATAGTAGTTCATGTCATCTTATTATTCAGTATTTATAACTTGCAAAGAAATGAATATC
AGAGAGTGAGAGGAACTTGTTTATTGCAGCTTATAATGGTTACAAATAAAGCAATAGCATCACAAATTTC
ACAAATAAAGCATTTTTTTCACTGCATTCTAGTTGTGGTTTGTCCAAACTCATCAATGTATCTTATCATG
TCTGGCTCTAGCTATCCCGCCCCTAACTCCGCCCATCCCGCCCCTAACTCCGCCCAGTTCCGCCCATTCT
CCGCCCCATGGCTGACTAATTTTTTTTATTTATGCAGAGGCCGAGGCCGCCTCGGCCTCTGAGCTATTCC
AGAAGTAGTGAGGAGGCTTTTTTGGAGGCCTAGGGACGTACCCAATTCGCCCTATAGTGAGTCGTATTAC
GCGCGCTCACTGGCCGTCGTTTTACAACGTCGTGACTGGGAAAACCCTGGCGTTACCCAACTTAATCGCC
TTGCAGCACATCCCCCTTTCGCCAGCTGGCGTAATAGCGAAGAGGCCCGCACCGATCGCCCTTCCCAACA
GTTGCGCAGCCTGAATGGCGAATGGG
[124 nt withheld, positions 5977-6100]
C
[91 nt withheld, positions 6102-6192]
A
[49 nt withheld, positions 6194-6242]
CCTTTGACGTTGGAGTCCACGTTCTTT
[37 nt withheld, positions 6270-6306]
ACCCTATCTCGGTCTATTCTTTTGATTTATAAGGGATTTTGCCGATTTCGGCCTATTGGTTAAAAAATGA
GCTGATTTAACAAAAATTTAACGCGAATTTTAACAAAATATTAACGCTTACAATTTAGGTGGCACTTTTC
GGGGAAATGTGCGCGGAACCCCTATTTGTTTATTTTTCTAAATACATTCAAATATGTATCCGCTCATGAG
ACAATAACCCTGATAAATGCTTCAATAATATTGAAAAAGGAAGAGTATGAGTATTCAACATTTCCGTGTC
GCCCTTATTCCCTTTTTTGCGGCATTTTGCCTTCCTGTTTTTGCTCACCCAGAAACGCTGGTGAAAGTAA
AAGATGCTGAAGATCAGTTGGGTGCACGAGTGGGTTACATCGAACTGGATCTCAACAGCGGTAAGATCCT
TGAGAGTTTTCGCCCCGAAGAACGTTTTCCAATGATGAGCACTTTTAAAGTTCTGCTATGTGGCGCGGTA
TTATCCCGTATTGACGCCGGGCAAGAGCAACTCGGTCGCCGCATACACTATTCTCAGAATGACTTGGTTG
AGTACTCACCAGTCACAGAAAAGCATCTTACGGATGGCATGACAGTAAGAGAATTATGCAGTGCTGCCAT
AACCATGAGTGATAACACTGCGGCCAACTTACTTCTGACAACGATCGGAGGACCGAAGGAGCTAACCGCT
TTTTTGCACAACATGGGGGATCATGTAACTCGCCTTGATCGTTGGGAACCGGAGCTGAATGAAGCCATAC
CAAACGACGAGCGTGACACCACGATGCCTGTAGCAATGGCAACAACGTTGCGCAAACTATTAACTGGCGA
ACTACTTACTCTAGCTTCCCGGCAACAATTAATAGACTGGATGGAGGCGGATAAAGTTGCAGGACCACTT
CTGCGCTCGGCCCTTCCGGCTGGCTGGTTTATTGCTGATAAATCTGGAGCCGGTGAGCGTGGGTCTCGCG
GTATCATTGCAGCACTGGGGCCAGATGGTAAGCCCTCCCGTATCGTAGTTATCTACACGACGGGGAGTCA
GGCAACTATGGATGAACGAAATAGACAGATCGCTGAGATAGGTGCCTCACTGATTAAGCATTGGTAACTG
TCAGACCAAGTTTACTCATATATACTTTAGATTGATTTAAAACTTCATTTTTAATTTAAAAGGATCTAGG
TGAAGATCCTTTTTGATAATCTCATGACCAAAATCCCTTAACGTGAGTTTTCGTTCCACTGAGCGTCAGA
CCCCGTAGAAAAGATCAAAGGATCTTCTTGAGATCCTTTTTTTCTGCGCGTAATCTGCTGCTTGCAAACA
AAAAAACCACCGCTACCAGCGGTGGTTTGTTTGCCGGATCAAGAGCTACCAACTCTTTTTCCGAAGGTAA
CTGGCTTCAGCAGAGCGCAGATACCAAATACTGTTCTTCTAGTGTAGCCGTAGTTAGGCCACCACTTCAA
GAACTCTGTAGCACCGCCTACATACCTCGCTCTGCTAATCCTGTTACCAGTGGCTGCTGCCAGTGGCGAT
AAGTCGTGTCTTACCGGGTTGGACTCAAGACGATAGTTACCGGATAAGGCGCAGCGGTCGGGCTGAACGG
GGGGTTCGTGCACACAGCCCAGCTTGGAGCGAACGACCTACACCGAACTGAGATACCTACAGCGTGAGCT
ATGAGAAAGCGCCACGCTTCCCGAAGGGAGAAAGGCGGACAGGTATCCGGTAAGCGGCAGGGTCGGAACA
GGAGAGCGCACGAGGGAGCTTCCAGGGGGAAACGCCTGGTATCTTTATAGTCCTGTCGGGTTTCGCCACC
TCTGACTTGAGCGTCGATTTTTGTGATGCTCGTCAGGGGGGCGGAGCCTATGGAAAAACGCCAGCAACGC
GGCCTTTTTACGGTTCCTGGCCTTTTGCTGGCCTTTTGCTCACATGTTCTTTCCTGCGTTATCCCCTGAT
TCTGTGGATAACCGTATTACCGCCTTTGAGTGAGCTGATACCGCTCGCCGCAGCCGAACGACCGAGCGCA
GCGAGTCAGTGAGCGAGGAAGCGGAAGAGCGCCCAATACGCAAACCGCCTCTCCCCGCGCGTTGGCCGAT
TCATTAATGCAGCTGGCACGACAGGTTTCCCGACTGGAAAGCGGGCAGTGAGCGCAACGCAATTAATGTG
AGTTAGCTCACTCATTAGGCACCCCAGGCTTTACACTTTATGCTTCCGGCTCGTATGTTGTGTGGAATTG
TGAGCGGATAACAATTTCACACAGGAAACAGCTATGACCATGATTACGCCAAGCGCGCAATTAACCCTCA
CTAAAGGGAACAAAAGCTGGAGCTGCAAGC
Features (pLannotate 1.2.2; 30 found; start..end, strand, type, name):
      5..231     +  promoter       RSV promoter: Rous sarcoma virus enhancer/promoter
    232..412     +  LTR            5' LTR (truncated): truncated 5' long terminal repeat (LTR) from HIV-1
    459..584     +  misc_feature   HIV-1 Ψ: packaging signal of human immunodeficiency virus type 1
    568..931     +  CDS            HIV-1 gag (fragment): gag protein from human immunodeficiency virus 1; gag
   1077..1310    +  misc_feature   RRE: The Rev response element (RRE) of HIV-1 allows for Rev-dependent mRNA export from the nucleus to the cytoplasm.
   1687..1713    +  CDS            Rev (fragment): human immunodeficiency virus 1 (HIV-1) Rev protein; rev; enhances nuclear export of unspliced and incompletely spliced viral mRNAs
   1717..1957    +  promoter       U6 promoter: RNA polymerase III promoter for human U6 snRNA
   1966..1985    -  misc_feature   HA-R (fragment): right homology arm from the adeno-associated virus integration site (AAVS1) within intron 1 of the human PPP1R12C gene
   2120..2184    +  misc_RNA       tracrRNA (fragment): trans-activating CRISPR RNA for the Streptococcus pyogenes CRISPR/Cas9 system
   2233..2350    +  misc_feature   cPPT/CTS: central polypurine tract and central termination sequence of HIV-1
   2409..2909    +  promoter       hPGK promoter: human phosphoglycerate kinase 1 promoter
   3010..3372    +  CDS            COAT_BPPP7: Experimental evidence at protein level: Swiss-Prot protein existence level 1. Forms the phage shell; binds to the phage RNA. From Pseudomonas phage PP7 (Bacteriophage PP7).
   3380..3397    -  protein_bind   attB2 (fragment): mutant version of attB; core recombination site for the Gateway® BP reaction BP Clonase™
   3477..4380    +  CDS            DNMT3A catalytic domain (fragment): catalytic domain of DNA methyltransferase 3A
   4477..5073    +  CDS            PuroR (fragment): puromycin N-acetyltransferase; pac from Streptomyces; confers resistance to puromycin
   5099..5161    +  CDS            nef (fragment): NEF_HV1Z2 - Experimental evidence at protein level: Swiss-Prot protein existence level 1. Extracellular Nef protein targets CD4(+) T-lymphocytes for apoptosis by interacting with CXCR4 surface receptors. From Human immunodeficiency virus type 1 group M subtype D (isolate Z2/CDC-Z34) (HIV-1).
   5163..5396    +  LTR            3' LTR (ΔU3): self-inactivating 3' long terminal repeat (LTR) from HIV-1
   5474..5595    +  polyA_signal   SV40 poly(A) signal: SV40 polyadenylation signal
   5635..5770    +  rep_origin     SV40 ori: SV40 origin of replication
   5791..5809    -  promoter       T7 promoter: promoter for bacteriophage T7 RNA polymerase
   5817..5972    +  CDS            lacZα (fragment): LacZα fragment of β-galactosidase; lacZ fragment
   5977..6405    +  rep_origin     f1 ori (sequence partly withheld): f1 bacteriophage origin of replication; arrow indicates direction of (+) strand synthesis
   6458..6562    +  promoter       AmpR promoter: bla
   6563..7423    +  CDS            AmpR: β-lactamase; bla; confers resistance to ampicillin, carbenicillin, and related antibiotics
   7594..8182    +  rep_origin     ori: high-copy-number ColE1/pMB1/pBR322/pUC origin of replication
   8365..8457    +  CDS            lacI (fragment): lac repressor; lacI; The lac repressor binds to the lac operator to inhibit transcription in E. coli. This inhibition can be relieved by adding lactose or isopropyl-β-D-thiogalactopyranoside (IPTG).
   8470..8491    +  protein_bind   CAP binding site: CAP binding activates transcription in the presence of cAMP. E. coli catabolite activator protein
   8506..8536    +  promoter       lac promoter: promoter for the E. coli lac operon
   8544..8560    +  protein_bind   lac operator: The lac repressor binds to the lac operator to inhibit transcription in E. coli. This inhibition can be relieved by adding lactose or isopropyl-β-D-thiogalactopyranoside (IPTG). lac repressor encoded by lacI
   8605..8623    +  promoter       T3 promoter: promoter for bacteriophage T3 RNA polymerase
