[The description below was written by a language model from this plasmid's Addgene catalogue record and pLannotate feature annotations shown in this document.]
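Description:
SAM-DNMT3A-inactive+sgAAVS1_145 is a third-generation, self-inactivating HIV-1 lentiviral CRISPR vector built on the pXRP_502 backbone, modified by removing a BsmBI site and inserting a catalytically inactive DNMT3A mutant (E756A). In bacteria it is maintained as a high-copy plasmid through a ColE1/pUC-type origin with ampicillin resistance; an f1 origin, an SV40 origin and remnants of a lac/lacZα cloning region are also annotated in the backbone. The viral portion comprises an RSV promoter driving a truncated 5' LTR, the Ψ packaging signal with a gag fragment, the RRE for Rev-dependent export, a cPPT/CTS and a ΔU3 3' LTR followed by an SV40 polyadenylation signal.

Two expression units lie between the LTRs. A human U6 promoter transcribes a guide RNA whose 20-nt spacer targets the human AAVS1 safe-harbour locus (the annotation tool reads it as a fragment of an AAVS1 homology arm), joined to an S. pyogenes-type scaffold of which only part matches standard tracrRNA, which may reflect a modified, aptamer-bearing SAM-style scaffold, although the record does not say so. Downstream, the human PGK promoter drives an open reading frame in which the bacteriophage PP7 coat protein, an RNA hairpin-binding protein, is followed by the DNMT3A catalytic domain and then puromycin N-acetyltransferase for selection of transduced mammalian cells. The linker between DNMT3A and PuroR is not annotated. No Cas9 or dCas9 is annotated on this plasmid, so it would presumably have to be provided separately. The construct serves as the negative control, inactive DNMT3A with a non-gene-targeting guide, in experiments that use the SAM-DNMT3A system to induce global DNA methylation.
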