Addgene plasmid #213170: SAM-DNMT3A-inactive+sgAAVS1_145
Purpose: Vector with sgAAVS1 used as a negative control (inactive DNMT3A) for induction of global DNA methylation.
Depositing lab: Sefi Rosenbluh. Depositing organization: Monash University. Publication: SAM-DNMT3A, a strategy for induction of genome-wide DNA methylation, identifies DNA methylation as a vulnerability in ER-positive breast cancers. Hosseinpour M, Xi X, Liu L, Malaver-Ortega L, Perlaza-Jimenez L, Joo JE, York HM, Beesley J, Caldon CE, Dugue PA, Dowty JG, Arumugam S, Southey MC, Rosenbluh J. Nat Commun. 2024 Dec 1;15(1):10449. doi: 10.1038/s41467-024-54824-8. PubMed 39617792.
Backbone
  Vector backbone: pXRP_502
  Modifications to backbone: Removal of BsmBI site and insertion of Mutant DNMT3A E756A
  Vector type: Mammalian Expression, Lentiviral, CRISPR, Synthetic Biology
  Selectable markers: Puromycin
Growth in bacteria
  Bacterial resistance: Ampicillin, 100 μg/mL
  Growth temperature: 37°C
  Growth strain: NEB Stable
  Copy number: High Copy
Gene/Insert
  Gene/Insert name: sgAAVS1_145
  gRNA/shRNA sequence: GGGGACTCTTTAAGGAAAGA
  Species: H. sapiens (human)
Terms and licenses: Academic/Nonprofit Terms; Industry Terms: Not Available to Industry
How to cite: SAM-DNMT3A-inactive+sgAAVS1_145 was a gift from Sefi Rosenbluh (Addgene plasmid # 213170 ; http://n2t.net/addgene:213170 ; RRID:Addgene_213170)
